>Addgene plasmid #74504 | pcFLAG-CSK-delta SH3 (73 to450 amino acids) | addgene partial sequence | sequence record 145977 | CMV-F 5'-CGCAAATGGGCGGTAGGCGTG-3'
ACCCACTGCTTACTGGCTTATCGAAATTAATACGACTCACTATAGGGAGACCCAAGCTGGCTAGCGTTTA
AACTTAAGCTTGGTACCGAGCTCGGATCGGCCACCATGGGATCCGCGGGTACCAAACTCAGCCTCATGCC
TTGGTTCCACGGCAAGATCACACGGGAGCAGGCTGAGCGGCTTCTGTACCCGCCGGAGACAGGCCTGTTC
CTGGTGCGGGAGAGCACCAACTACCCCGGAGACTACACGCTGTGCGTGAGCTGCGACGGCAAGGTGGAGC
ACTACCGCATCATGTACCATGCCAGCAAGCTCAGCATCGACGAGGAGGTGTACTTTGAGAACCTCATGCA
GCTGGTGGAGCACTACACCTCAGACGCAGATGGACTCTGTACGCGCCTCATTAAACCAAAGGTCATGGAG
GGCACAGTGGCGGCCCAGGATGAGTTCTACCGCAGCGGCTGGGCCCTGAACATGAAGGAGCTGAAGCTGC
TGCAGACCATCGGGAAGGGGGAGTTCGGAGACGTGATGCTGGGCGATTACCGAGGGAACAAAGTCGCCGT
CAAGTGCATTAAGAACGACGCCACTGCCCAGGCCTTCCTGGCTGAAGCCTCAGTCATGACGCAACTGCGG
CATAGCAACCTGGTGCAGCTCCTGGGCGTGATCGTGGAGGAGAAGGGCGGGCTCTACATCGTCACTGAGT
ACATGGCCAAGGGGAGCCTTGTGGACTACCTGCGGTCTAGGGGTCGGTCAGTGCTGGGCGGAGACTGTCT
CCTCAAGTTCTCGCTAGATGTCTGCGAGGCCATGGAATACCTGGAGGGCAACAATTTCGTGCATCGAGAC
CTGGCTGCCCGCAATGTGCTGGTGTCTGA
