>Addgene plasmid #74504 | pcFLAG-CSK-delta SH3 (73 to450 amino acids) | addgene partial sequence | sequence record 145978 | BGH-rev 5'-TAGAAGGCACAGTCGAGG-3'
ATTCTTACTTGTCATCGTCATCCTTGTAGTCCTCGAGCAGGTGCAGCTCGTGGGTTTTGATGTGCTCAAG
CTGCTCTCGGAGCTGTAGGAAGGAGGGCCGCATGGCGGCGTCCAGGTGCCAGCAGTTCTTCATGACTTCA
TAGACTGCGGGCGGGCAGCCGTCGGGGGCATCCATCTTGTAGCCCTTCTCCACCCGAGGGACGACGTCCT
TCAGGGGAATTCTTGGATAAGGCACTCGCCCAAAGGAGTAGATTTCCCAGAGAAGGATTCCGAAACTCCA
CACGTCAGACTTAGTGGAGAATTTCTTCTCTCTCAGGGCCTCAGGGGCTGTCCACTTGACTGGCAGCTTG
CCCGTGTCCTGGGTGCTGGACGCCTCCTTGGTGAGACCAAAGTCGCTGACCTTGGCCACGTTGTCCTCAG
ACACCAGCACATTGCGGGCAGCCAGGTCTCGATGCACGAAATTGTTGCCCTCCAGGTATTCCATGGCCTC
GCAGACATCTAGCGAGAACTTGAGGAGACAGTCTCCGCCCAGCACTGACCGACCCCTAGACCGCAGGTAG
TCCACAAGGCTCCCCTTGGCCATGTACTCAGTGACGATGTAGAGCCCGCCCTTCTCCTCCACGATCACGC
CCAGGAGCTGCACCAGGTTGCTATGCCGCAGTTGCGTCATGACTGAGGCTTCAGCCAGGAAGGCCTGGGC
AGTGGCGTCGTTCTTAATGCACTTGACGGCGACTTTGTTCCCTCGGTAATCGCCCAGCATCACGTCTCCG
AACTCCCCCTTCCCGATGGTCTGCAGCAGCTTCAGCTCCTTCATGTTCAGG
