[The description below was written by a language model from this plasmid's Addgene catalogue record.]
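Description:
pcFLAG-CSK-delta SH3 is a mammalian expression plasmid built on pcFLAG, a backbone that the depositing laboratory derived from pcDNA3. It is propagated in E. coli as a high-copy plasmid under ampicillin selection. It also carries a neomycin resistance marker, so transfected mammalian cells can be selected with G418, for example to establish stable lines. No feature table accompanies the record, so the origins of replication, the polyadenylation signal and other backbone elements are not explicitly documented. The listed BGH reverse sequencing primer does fit a pcDNA3-type layout, in which a bovine growth hormone terminator lies downstream of the insert.

The insert is a truncated form of human CSK (C-terminal Src kinase), a non-receptor tyrosine kinase best known as a negative regulator of Src-family kinases. The construct encodes residues 73 to 450, which removes the N-terminal SH3 domain and leaves the rest of the protein, where the SH2 and kinase domains of CSK reside. Expression is driven by the CMV promoter, which gives strong constitutive transcription in most mammalian cell lines. A FLAG epitope supplied by the backbone is fused at the C terminus, allowing detection by immunoblotting or recovery by immunoprecipitation. The restriction sites used for cloning are not recorded.

The stated purpose is overexpression of the SH3-deleted CSK in mammalian cells. The associated publication concerns CSK association with the FLT3 and c-Kit receptor tyrosine kinases and its effect on their downstream signalling. A domain-deletion mutant of this kind is typically compared with full-length protein to test whether the SH3 domain contributes to those interactions.
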