Addgene plasmid #74504: pcFLAG-CSK-delta SH3 (73 to450 amino acids)
Purpose: Overexpression of CSK delta SH3 in mammalian cells
Depositing lab: Lars Rönnstrand. Depositing organization: Lund University. Publication: The tyrosine kinase CSK associates with FLT3 and c-Kit receptors and regulates downstream signaling. Kazi JU, Vaapil M, Agarwal S, Bracco E, Pahlman S, Ronnstrand L. Cell Signal. 2013 Sep;25(9):1852-60. doi: 10.1016/j.cellsig.2013.05.016. Epub 2013 May 21. PubMed 23707526.
Backbone
  Vector backbone: pcFLAG
  Backbone manufacturer: this lab, modified from pcDNA3
  Vector type: Mammalian Expression
  Selectable markers: Neomycin (select with G418)
Growth in bacteria
  Bacterial resistance: Ampicillin, 100 μg/mL
  Growth temperature: 37°C
  Growth strain: DH5alpha
  Copy number: High Copy
Gene/Insert
  Gene/Insert name: CSK
  Species: H. sapiens (human)
  Mutation: del-SH3 (73 to450 amino acids)
  Entrez Gene: CSK
  Promoter: CMV
  Tag / fusion protein: FLAG (C terminal on backbone)
  Cloning method: Restriction Enzyme; 5′ cloning site unknown (unknown if destroyed); 3′ cloning site unknown (unknown if destroyed)
  Sequencing primers: 5′ CMV-F; 3′ BGHrev
Terms and licenses: Academic/Nonprofit Terms; Industry Terms: Not Available to Industry
How to cite: pcFLAG-CSK-delta SH3 (73 to450 amino acids) was a gift from Lars Rönnstrand (Addgene plasmid # 74504 ; http://n2t.net/addgene:74504 ; RRID:Addgene_74504)
